>Addgene plasmid #89626 | pET21a - NDH | addgene full sequence | sequence record 176704 | Addgene NGS Result
ATGGCTAGCATGACTGGTGGACAGCAAATGGGTCGCGGATCCATGTCAGGACAAAAAAGAGTTTTGTCAG
GGAGGGTGGCAGTTGTCACGGGGTCAAGAAAGGGTATCGGTCTCGGCATTGCGATGCGGCTGGCGATGGC
TGGAGCGGATGTTGTTCTTAATGGCAGGCGCCAGAGTCCAGAGGATTCGGCGATTGTCGAAAAAGTGGCC
GCCTACGGCACGCGCGTTCGCTGCTTTGCTGCCGACTTGAAAGATCGTGCACAGGTCGAAGCGCTGATAA
AGTTTACGGAGAAGGAGCTGGGCGCCGTGGAAATTCTGGTCAATAACGCCGGTATTCAGCACGTCTCCCC
AGTGGAAACATTTCCTTCCGACAAGTGGGACGAAATCATCGCTCTGAATCTCACATCCGCTTTTCATGCG
ACGCAGCTGTGTCTGCCGGGCATGCGTCAGCGCGGGTGGGGCCGCATTATTAACATTGCCTCGGTTCAAG
GGTTGGTGGGTTCGGTGAATAAATCTGCTTACTGTGCTGCCAAGCACGGTCTCATTGGATTCACCAAAGT
TGTGGCCCTGGAAACTGCCACGACAGGAATTACTTGCAACGCGATATGTCCCGGGTACGTCTATACACCC
TTGGTGGAGGAACAAATCAAAGCGGTTGCTGAAGCAAAATACGGCGGTGACATGGAGGCCGCAACTCAGG
CATTTCTCTGTGAAAAACAACCAGCAAAAGCATTTGTGACTGTCGAGCAGGTTGGAGACGCTGCGGTGTT
TCTCGCAAGTCCAGGGGCAGACCTGATTCGCGGCACCACAATCACCGTGGATGGTGGATGGGTCGCCCAA
GCGGCCGCACTCGAGCACCACCACCACCACCACTGAGATCCGGCTGCTAACAAAGCCCGAAAGGAAGCTG
AGTTGGCTGCTGCCACCGCTGAGCAATAACTAGCATAACCCCTTGGGGCCTCTAAACGGGTCTTGAGGGG
TTTTTTGCTGAAAGGAGGAACTATATCCGGATTGGCGAATGGG
[124 nt withheld, positions 1024-1147]
C
[91 nt withheld, positions 1149-1239]
A
[49 nt withheld, positions 1241-1289]
CCTTTGACGTTGGAGTCCACGTTCTTT
[37 nt withheld, positions 1317-1353]
ACCCTATCTCGGTCTATTCTTTTGATTTATAAGGGATTTTGCCGATTTCGGCCTATTGGTTAAAAAATGA
GCTGATTTAACAAAAATTTAACGCGAATTTTAACAAAATATTAACGCTTACAATTTAGGTGGCACTTTTC
GGGGAAATGTGCGCGGAACCCCTATTTGTTTATTTTTCTAAATACATTCAAATATGTATCCGCTCATGAG
ACAATAACCCTGATAAATGCTTCAATAATATTGAAAAAGGAAGAGTATGAGTATTCAACATTTCCGTGTC
GCCCTTATTCCCTTTTTTGCGGCATTTTGCCTTCCTGTTTTTGCTCACCCAGAAACGCTGGTGAAAGTAA
AAGATGCTGAAGATCAGTTGGGTGCACGAGTGGGTTACATCGAACTGGATCTCAACAGCGGTAAGATCCT
TGAGAGTTTTCGCCCCGAAGAACGTTTTCCAATGATGAGCACTTTTAAAGTTCTGCTATGTGGCGCGGTA
TTATCCCGTATTGACGCCGGGCAAGAGCAACTCGGTCGCCGCATACACTATTCTCAGAATGACTTGGTTG
AGTACTCACCAGTCACAGAAAAGCATCTTACGGATGGCATGACAGTAAGAGAATTATGCAGTGCTGCCAT
AACCATGAGTGATAACACTGCGGCCAACTTACTTCTGACAACGATCGGAGGACCGAAGGAGCTAACCGCT
TTTTTGCACAACATGGGGGATCATGTAACTCGCCTTGATCGTTGGGAACCGGAGCTGAATGAAGCCATAC
CAAACGACGAGCGTGACACCACGATGCCTGCAGCAATGGCAACAACGTTGCGCAAACTATTAACTGGCGA
ACTACTTACTCTAGCTTCCCGGCAACAATTAATAGACTGGATGGAGGCGGATAAAGTTGCAGGACCACTT
CTGCGCTCGGCCCTTCCGGCTGGCTGGTTTATTGCTGATAAATCTGGAGCCGGTGAGCGTGGGTCTCGCG
GTATCATTGCAGCACTGGGGCCAGATGGTAAGCCCTCCCGTATCGTAGTTATCTACACGACGGGGAGTCA
GGCAACTATGGATGAACGAAATAGACAGATCGCTGAGATAGGTGCCTCACTGATTAAGCATTGGTAACTG
TCAGACCAAGTTTACTCATATATACTTTAGATTGATTTAAAACTTCATTTTTAATTTAAAAGGATCTAGG
TGAAGATCCTTTTTGATAATCTCATGACCAAAATCCCTTAACGTGAGTTTTCGTTCCACTGAGCGTCAGA
CCCCGTAGAAAAGATCAAAGGATCTTCTTGAGATCCTTTTTTTCTGCGCGTAATCTGCTGCTTGCAAACA
AAAAAACCACCGCTACCAGCGGTGGTTTGTTTGCCGGATCAAGAGCTACCAACTCTTTTTCCGAAGGTAA
CTGGCTTCAGCAGAGCGCAGATACCAAATACTGTCCTTCTAGTGTAGCCGTAGTTAGGCCACCACTTCAA
GAACTCTGTAGCACCGCCTACATACCTCGCTCTGCTAATCCTGTTACCAGTGGCTGCTGCCAGTGGCGAT
AAGTCGTGTCTTACCGGGTTGGACTCAAGACGATAGTTACCGGATAAGGCGCAGCGGTCGGGCTGAACGG
GGGGTTCGTGCACACAGCCCAGCTTGGAGCGAACGACCTACACCGAACTGAGATACCTACAGCGTGAGCT
ATGAGAAAGCGCCACGCTTCCCGAAGGGAGAAAGGCGGACAGGTATCCGGTAAGCGGCAGGGTCGGAACA
GGAGAGCGCACGAGGGAGCTTCCAGGGGGAAACGCCTGGTATCTTTATAGTCCTGTCGGGTTTCGCCACC
TCTGACTTGAGCGTCGATTTTTGTGATGCTCGTCAGGGGGGCGGAGCCTATGGAAAAACGCCAGCAACGC
GGCCTTTTTACGGTTCCTGGCCTTTTGCTGGCCTTTTGCTCACATGTTCTTTCCTGCGTTATCCCCTGAT
TCTGTGGATAACCGTATTACCGCCTTTGAGTGAGCTGATACCGCTCGCCGCAGCCGAACGACCGAGCGCA
GCGAGTCAGTGAGCGAGGAAGCGGAAGAGCGCCTGATGCGGTATTTTCTCCTTACGCATCTGTGCGGTAT
TTCACACCGCAATGGTGCACTCTCAGTACAATCTGCTCTGATGCCGCATAGTTAAGCCAGTATACACTCC
GCTATCGCTACGTGACTGGGTCATGGCTGCGCCCCGACACCCGCCAACACCCGCTGACGCGCCCTGACGG
GCTTGTCTGCTCCCGGCATCCGCTTACAGACAAGCTGTGACCGTCTCCGGGAGCTGCATGTGTCAGAGGT
TTTCACCGTCATCACCGAAACGCGCGAGGCAGCTGCGGTAAAGCTCATCAGCGTGGTCGTGAAGCGATTC
ACAGATGTCTGCCTGTTCATCCGCGTCCAGCTCGTTGAGTTTCTCCAGAAGCGTTAATGTCTGGCTTCTG
ATAAAGCGGGCCATGTTAAGGGCGGTTTTTTCCTGTTTGGTCACTGATGCCTCCGTGTAAGGGGGATTTC
TGTTCATGGGGGTAATGATACCGATGAAACGAGAGAGGATGCTCACGATACGGGTTACTGATGATGAACA
TGCCCGGTTACTGGAACGTTGTGAGGGTAAACAACTGGCGGTATGGATGCGGCGGGACCAGAGAAAAATC
ACTCAGGGTCAATGCCAGCGCTTCGTTAATACAGATGTAGGTGTTCCACAGGGTAGCCAGCAGCATCCTG
CGATGCAGATCCGGAACATAATGGTGCAGGGCGCTGACTTCCGCGTTTCCAGACTTTACGAAACACGGAA
ACCGAAGACCATTCATGTTGTTGCTCAGGTCGCAGACGTTTTGCAGCAGCAGTCGCTTCACGTTCGCTCG
CGTATCGGTGATTCATTCTGCTAACCAGTAAGGCAACCCCGCCAGCCTAGCCGGGTCCTCAACGACAGGA
GCACGATCATGCGCACCCGTGGGGCCGCCATGCCGGCGATAATGGCCTGCTTCTCGCCGAAACGTTTGGT
GGCGGGACCAGTGACGAAGGCTTGAGCGAGGGCGTGCAAGATTCCGAATACCGCAAGCGACAGGCCGATC
ATCGTCGCGCTCCAGCGAAAGCGGTCCTCGCCGAAAATGACCCAGAGCGCTGCCGGCACCTGTCCTACGA
GTTGCATGATAAAGAAGACAGTCATAAGTGCGGCGACGATAGTCATGCCCCGCGCCCACCGGAAGGAGCT
GACTGGGTTGAAGGCTCTCAAGGGCATCGGTCGAGATCCCGGTGCCTAATGAGTGAGCTAACTTACATTA
ATTGCGTTGCGCTCACTGCCCGCTTTCCAGTCGGGAAACCTGTCGTGCCAGCTGCATTAATGAATCGGCC
AACGCGCGGGGAGAGGCGGTTTGCGTATTGGGCGCCAGGGTGGTTTTTCTTTTCACCAGTGAGACGGGCA
ACAGCTGATTGCCCTTCACCGCCTGGCCCTGAGAGAGTTGCAGCAAGCGGTCCACGCTGGTTTGCCCCAG
CAGGCGAAAATCCTGTTTGATGGTGGTTAACGGCGGGATATAACATGAGCTGTCTTCGGTATCGTCGTAT
CCCACTACCGAGATATCCGCACCAACGCGCAGCCCGGACTCGGTAATGGCGCGCATTGCGCCCAGCGCCA
TCTGATCGTTGGCAACCAGCATCGCAGTGGGAACGATGCCCTCATTCAGCATTTGCATGGTTTGTTGAAA
ACCGGACATGGCACTCCAGTCGCCTTCCCGTTCCGCTATCGGCTGAATTTGATTGCGAGTGAGATATTTA
TGCCAGCCAGCCAGACGCAGACGCGCCGAGACAGAACTTAATGGGCCCGCTAACAGCGCGATTTGCTGGT
GACCCAATGCGACCAGATGCTCCACGCCCAGTCGCGTACCGTCTTCATGGGAGAAAATAATACTGTTGAT
GGGTGTCTGGTCAGAGACATCAAGAAATAACGCCGGAACATTAGTGCAGGCAGCTTCCACAGCAATGGCA
TCCTGGTCATCCAGCGGATAGTTAATGATCAGCCCACTGACGCGTTGCGCGAGAAGATTGTGCACCGCCG
CTTTACAGGCTTCGACGCCGCTTCGTTCTACCATCGACACCACCACGCTGGCACCCAGTTGATCGGCGCG
AGATTTAATCGCCGCGACAATTTGCGACGGCGCGTGCAGGGCCAGACTGGAGGTGGCAACGCCAATCAGC
AACGACTGTTTGCCCGCCAGTTGTTGTGCCACGCGGTTGGGAATGTAATTCAGCTCCGCCATCGCCGCTT
CCACTTTTTCCCGCGTTTTCGCAGAAACGTGGCTGGCCTGGTTCACCACGCGGGAAACGGTCTGATAAGA
GACACCGGCATACTCTGCGACATCGTATAACGTTACTGGTTTCACATTCACCACCCTGAATTGACTCTCT
TCCGGGCGCTATCATGCCATACCGCGAAAGGTTTTGCGCCATTCGATGGTGTCCGGGATCTCGACGCTCT
CCCTTATGCGACTCCTGCATTAGGAAGCAGCCCAGTAGTAGGTTGAGGCCGTTGAGCACCGCCGCCGCAA
GGAATGGTGCATGCAAGGAGATGGCGCCCAACAGTCCCCCGGCCACGGGGCCTGCCACCATACCCACGCC
GAAACAAGCGCTCATGAGCCCGAAGTGGCGAGCCCGATCTTCCCCATCGGTGATGTCGGCGATATAGGCG
CCAGCAACCGCACCTGTGGCGCCGGTGATGCCGGCCACGATGCGTCCGGCGTAGAGGATCGAGATCTCGA
TCCCGCGAAATTAATACGACTCACTATAGGGGAATTGTGAGCGGATAACAATTCCCCTCTAGAAATAATT
TTGTTTAACTTTAAGAAGGAGATATACAT
Features (pLannotate 1.2.2; 20 found; start..end, strand, type, name):
      1..33      +  CDS            T7 tag (gene 10 leader): leader peptide from bacteriophage T7 gene 10 promotes efficient translation in E. coli
     64..840     +  CDS            hbdH1: BDHA_CUPNH - Protein inferred from homology: Swiss-Prot protein existence level 3. From Cupriavidus necator (strain ATCC 17699 / DSM 428 / KCTC 22496 / NCIMB 10442 / H16 / Stanier 337) (Ralstonia eutropha).
    856..873     +  CDS            9xHis (fragment): 9xHis affinity tag
    883..932     +  CDS            SET1 (fragment): solubility-enhancement tag derived from T7 phage gene 10B
    940..987     +  terminator     T7 terminator: transcription terminator for bacteriophage T7 RNA polymerase
   1024..1452    +  rep_origin     f1 ori (sequence partly withheld): f1 bacteriophage origin of replication; arrow indicates direction of (+) strand synthesis
   1505..1609    +  promoter       AmpR promoter: bla
   1610..2470    +  CDS            AmpR: β-lactamase; bla; confers resistance to ampicillin, carbenicillin, and related antibiotics
   2641..3229    +  rep_origin     ori: high-copy-number ColE1/pMB1/pBR322/pUC origin of replication
   3415..3554    -  misc_feature   bom: basis of mobility region from pBR322
   3656..3847    -  CDS            rop: Rop protein, which maintains plasmids at low copy number; rop
   3864..4244    +  CDS            YPB1_ECOLX: Protein predicted: Swiss-Prot protein existence level 4. From Escherichia coli.
   4316..4607    -  CDS            TcR (fragment): tetracycline efflux protein; tet; confers resistance to tetracycline
   4622..4643    -  protein_bind   CAP binding site: CAP binding activates transcription in the presence of cAMP. E. coli catabolite activator protein
   4656..5738    -  CDS            lacI: lac repressor; lacI; The lac repressor binds to the lac operator to inhibit transcription in E. coli. This inhibition can be relieved by adding lactose or isopropyl-β-D-thiogalactopyranoside (IPTG).
   5739..5816    -  promoter       lacI promoter: lacI
   5824..6103    -  CDS            TcR (fragment): tetracycline efflux protein; tet; confers resistance to tetracycline
   6125..6143    +  promoter       T7 promoter: promoter for bacteriophage T7 RNA polymerase
   6144..6168    +  protein_bind   lac operator: The lac repressor binds to the lac operator to inhibit transcription in E. coli. This inhibition can be relieved by adding lactose or isopropyl-β-D-thiogalactopyranoside (IPTG). lac repressor encoded by lacI
   6183..6205    +  RBS            RBS: efficient ribosome binding site from bacteriophage T7 gene 10 (Olins and Rangwala, 1989)
