[The description below was written by a language model from this plasmid's Addgene catalogue record and pLannotate feature annotations shown in this document.]
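Description:
pET21a - NDH is a bacterial expression plasmid built on the pET21a backbone for IPTG-inducible production of a Trypanosoma cruzi NAD(P)-dependent oxidoreductase (NDH) in E. coli. The sequenced construct is 6,212 nt. It replicates from a ColE1/pBR322-type origin, with the adjacent bom site and rop gene retained from pBR322. The catalogue lists it as high copy, although rop normally moderates copy number. Selection is by ampicillin through the bla β-lactamase gene under its own promoter. An f1 phage origin is also present, which can allow single-stranded DNA production. Short tetracycline-resistance fragments flanking the lacI region are non-functional pBR322 remnants.

The expression cassette spans the numbering origin of the circular record. A T7 promoter is followed by a lac operator and the T7 gene 10 ribosome binding site. Next comes the open reading frame, which begins with the backbone-encoded T7 tag (gene 10 leader) at the N terminus. The roughly 800 bp NDH insert follows. The automated annotation labels it by homology to a bacterial hydroxybutyrate dehydrogenase, which probably reflects shared dehydrogenase/reductase family membership rather than the insert's true origin. A C-terminal histidine tag, called as a fragment of a longer His tag, corresponds to the 6xHis stated in the record. The T7 terminator closes the unit. The plasmid-borne lacI gene supplies repressor to keep the operator occupied until IPTG is added. Transcription requires a host that provides T7 RNA polymerase, while DH5alpha is listed only for propagation. The His tag allows metal-affinity purification of the recombinant enzyme. The associated publication concerns killing of intracellular parasites by killer lymphocytes, though the record does not state how the protein was used in that work.
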