Addgene plasmid #89626: pET21a - NDH
Purpose: Expresses recombinant 6HIS tagged T. cruzi NADP-dependent oxidoreductase in E. coli upon IPTG induction
Depositing lab: Judy Lieberman. Depositing organization: Boston Children's Hospital. Publication: Killer lymphocytes use granulysin, perforin and granzymes to kill intracellular parasites. Dotiwala F, Mulik S, Polidoro RB, Ansara JA, Burleigh BA, Walch M, Gazzinelli RT, Lieberman J. Nat Med. 2016 Feb;22(2):210-6. doi: 10.1038/nm.4023. Epub 2016 Jan 11. PubMed 26752517.
Backbone
  Vector backbone: pET21a
  Backbone size w/o insert (bp): 5500
  Vector type: Bacterial Expression
Growth in bacteria
  Bacterial resistance: Ampicillin, 100 μg/mL
  Growth temperature: 37°C
  Growth strain: DH5alpha
  Copy number: High Copy
Gene/Insert
  Gene/Insert name: NAD(P)-dependent oxidoreductase (alt name: NDH)
  Species: T. cruzi
  Insert size (bp): 798
  GenBank ID: Tc00.1047053506567.70
  Tag / fusion protein: 6HIS (C terminal on insert); T7 tag (gene 10 leader) (N terminal on backbone)
Terms and licenses: Academic/Nonprofit Terms; Industry Terms: Not Available to Industry
How to cite: pET21a - NDH was a gift from Judy Lieberman (Addgene plasmid # 89626 ; http://n2t.net/addgene:89626 ; RRID:Addgene_89626)
